Addgene plasmid #218235: pAAV-synmiR-3-mRuby-Pro-EGFP-4×16
Purpose: Expresses EGFP in mammalian cells regulated by a synthetic microRNA-based dosage compensation circuit
Depositing lab: Michael Elowitz. Depositing organization: California Institute of Technology.
Backbone
  Vector backbone: pAAV
  Backbone size w/o insert (bp): 3048
  Total vector size (bp): 5871
  Vector type: Mammalian Expression, AAV, Synthetic Biology
Growth in bacteria
  Bacterial resistance: Ampicillin, 100 μg/mL
  Growth temperature: 37°C
  Growth strain: NEB Stable
  Copy number: High Copy
Gene/Insert
  Gene/Insert name: synPolyA-synmiR3-mRuby-EF1a-CMVe_MeP-EGFP-MRE3_4×16
  Species: H. sapiens (human)
  Cloning method: Restriction Enzyme; 5′ cloning site MluI (not destroyed); 3′ cloning site PspOMI (not destroyed)
  Sequencing primers: 5′ pBR322ori-F; 3′ SV40pA-R
Terms and licenses: Academic/Nonprofit Terms; Industry Terms: Not Available to Industry
How to cite: pAAV-synmiR-3-mRuby-Pro-EGFP-4×16 was a gift from Michael Elowitz (Addgene plasmid # 218235 ; http://n2t.net/addgene:218235 ; RRID:Addgene_218235)
