[The description below was written by a language model from this plasmid's Addgene catalogue record and pLannotate feature annotations shown in this document.]
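Description:
pAAV-synmiR-3-mRuby-Pro-EGFP-4×16 is a 5,871 bp AAV transfer plasmid for mammalian expression, built for synthetic biology work on a pAAV backbone. It is maintained in bacteria through a high-copy ColE1/pUC-type origin and selected with ampicillin via the β-lactamase gene. An f1 phage origin is also present, and the recombination-deficient host listed is a common choice for keeping ITR repeats stable. The payload lies between AAV2 inverted terminal repeats, which allow packaging of the cassette into recombinant AAV. The right-hand ITR is annotated as complete, while the left one was detected only as two short fragments.

The insert is a divergent two-unit circuit. On the reverse strand, an EF-1α core promoter drives mRuby3, followed by a region with miR-30a flanking sequence and a synthetic polyadenylation signal. According to the insert name, this is a miR-30-style scaffold that carries the synthetic microRNA synmiR-3, so red fluorescence marks the transcript that produces the miRNA. On the forward strand, a CMV enhancer fused to a Mecp2 promoter fragment drives EGFP, terminated by the SV40 poly(A) signal. The insert name indicates that the EGFP 3′ region contains microRNA response elements for synmiR-3 in a "4×16" configuration. These sites are not annotated in the feature table, and the record does not explain exactly what that notation means.

Because the miRNA and its EGFP target are on the same DNA molecule, both rise with copy number. Increasing repression therefore offsets increasing dosage, in the manner of an incoherent feedforward loop. The stated purpose is EGFP expression in mammalian cells under this synthetic miRNA-based dosage compensation circuit.
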