Features (pLannotate 1.2.2; 18 found; start..end, strand, type, name):
    653..1241    +  rep_origin     ori: high-copy-number ColE1/pMB1/pBR322/pUC origin of replication
   1314..1341    +  repeat_region  AAV2 ITR (fragment): inverted terminal repeat of adeno-associated virus serotype 2 inverted
   1370..1397    +  repeat_region  AAV2 ITR (fragment): inverted terminal repeat of adeno-associated virus serotype 2 inverted
   1447..1495    -  polyA_signal   poly(A) signal: synthetic polyadenylation signal
   1545..1671    -  ncRNA          3' miR-30a: sequence downstream of the 71-nt precursor of the human miR-30a microRNA (Zeng et al., 2002) miRNA
   1875..2585    -  CDS            mRuby3: mRuby3 is a basic (constitutively fluorescent) red fluorescent protein published in 2016, derived from Entacmaea quadricolor. It has low acid sensitivity.
   2607..2818    -  promoter       EF-1α core promoter: core promoter for human elongation factor EF-1α
   2863..3166    +  enhancer       CMV enhancer: human cytomegalovirus immediate early enhancer
   3167..3342    +  promoter       Mecp2 promoter (fragment): promoter for selective expression in neurons (Adachi et al., 2005; Gray et al., 2011)
   3410..4126    +  CDS            EGFP: EGFP is a basic (constitutively fluorescent) green fluorescent protein published in 1996, derived from Aequorea victoria. It is reported to be a rapidly-maturing weak dimer with moderate acid sensitivity.
   4289..4410    +  polyA_signal   SV40 poly(A) signal: SV40 polyadenylation signal
   4436..4576    +  repeat_region  AAV2 ITR: inverted terminal repeat of adeno-associated virus serotype 2 inverted
   4581..4632    -  misc_feature   bom (fragment): basis of mobility region from pBR322
   4651..5106    +  rep_origin     f1 ori (sequence partly withheld): f1 bacteriophage origin of replication; arrow indicates direction of (+) strand synthesis
   5107..5156    -  misc_feature   bom (fragment): basis of mobility region from pBR322
   5258..5293    -  CDS            rop (fragment): Rop protein, which maintains plasmids at low copy number; rop
   5388..5492    +  promoter       AmpR promoter: bla
   5493..482     +  CDS            AmpR (across the origin): β-lactamase; bla; confers resistance to ampicillin, carbenicillin, and related antibiotics
>Addgene plasmid #218235 | pAAV-synmiR-3-mRuby-Pro-EGFP-4×16 | addgene full sequence | sequence record 494303 | Addgene NGS Result
TGAGTGATAACACTGCGGCCAACTTACTTCTGACAACGATCGGAGGACCGAAGGAGCTAACCGCTTTTTT
GCACAACATGGGGGATCATGTAACTCGCCTTGATCGTTGGGAACCGGAGCTGAATGAAGCCATACCAAAC
GACGAGCGTGACACCACGATGCCTGTAGCAATGGCAACAACGTTGCGCAAACTATTAACTGGCGAACTAC
TTACTCTAGCTTCCCGGCAACAATTAATAGACTGGATGGAGGCGGATAAAGTTGCAGGACCACTTCTGCG
CTCGGCCCTTCCGGCTGGCTGGTTTATTGCTGATAAATCTGGAGCCGGTGAGCGTGGGTCTCGCGGTATC
ATTGCAGCACTGGGGCCAGATGGTAAGCCCTCCCGTATCGTAGTTATCTACACGACGGGGAGTCAGGCAA
CTATGGATGAACGAAATAGACAGATCGCTGAGATAGGTGCCTCACTGATTAAGCATTGGTAACTGTCAGA
CCAAGTTTACTCATATATACTTTAGATTGATTTAAAACTTCATTTTTAATTTAAAAGGATCTAGGTGAAG
ATCCTTTTTGATAATCTCATGACCAAAATCCCTTAACGTGAGTTTTCGTTCCACTGAGCGTCAGACCCCG
TAGAAAAGATCAAAGGATCTTCTTGAGATCCTTTTTTTCTGCGCGTAATCTGCTGCTTGCAAACAAAAAA
ACCACCGCTACCAGCGGTGGTTTGTTTGCCGGATCAAGAGCTACCAACTCTTTTTCCGAAGGTAACTGGC
TTCAGCAGAGCGCAGATACCAAATACTGTTCTTCTAGTGTAGCCGTAGTTAGGCCACCACTTCAAGAACT
CTGTAGCACCGCCTACATACCTCGCTCTGCTAATCCTGTTACCAGTGGCTGCTGCCAGTGGCGATAAGTC
GTGTCTTACCGGGTTGGACTCAAGACGATAGTTACCGGATAAGGCGCAGCGGTCGGGCTGAACGGGGGGT
TCGTGCACACAGCCCAGCTTGGAGCGAACGACCTACACCGAACTGAGATACCTACAGCGTGAGCTATGAG
AAAGCGCCACGCTTCCCGAAGGGAGAAAGGCGGACAGGTATCCGGTAAGCGGCAGGGTCGGAACAGGAGA
GCGCACGAGGGAGCTTCCAGGGGGAAACGCCTGGTATCTTTATAGTCCTGTCGGGTTTCGCCACCTCTGA
CTTGAGCGTCGATTTTTGTGATGCTCGTCAGGGGGGCGGAGCCTATGGAAAAACGCCAGCAACGCGGCCT
TTTTACGGTTCCTGGCCTTTTGCTGGCCTTTTGCTCACATGTCCTGCAGGCAGCTGCGCGCTCGCTCGCT
CACTGAGGCCGCCCGGGCGTCGGGCGACCTTTGGTCGCCCGGCCTCAGTGAGCGAGCGAGCGCGCAGAGA
GGGAGTGGCCAACTCCATCACTAGGGGTTCCTGCGGCCGCACGCGTCACACAAAAAACCAACACACAGAT
CTAATGAAAATAAAGATCTTTTATTATTTCTTCCACAAGCCTGCAGGAAAAAGAAAGAGGATGAATGGTC
AGGAAAAGTGATTTAATTTATACCATTTTAATTCAGCTTTGTAAAAATGTATCAAAGAGATAGCAAGGTA
TTCAGTTTTAGTAAACAAGATAATTGCTCGAATTCTAGCCCCTTGAAGTCCGAGGCAGTAGGCATGAGAA
GTTTATAATATCTTGATACATCTGTGGCTTCACTATCAAGATATTATAAACTTCTCGCGCTCACTGTCAA
CAGCAATATACCTTCTCGAGCCTTCTGTTGGGTTAAGAAGTCGAAGTAATCCCAGCAAGTGTTTCCAAGA
TGTGCAGGCAACGATTCTGTAAAGTACTGAAGCCTCATTCAAACTTACCTGCTACTTATATAGCTCGTCC
ATGCCACCACCAAGGTTGCTGTATTTGGCAACTGCCACTTCTCTTTGCACTACGTAGGTTTCATTGTCAC
TCTCCTCGATCCTTTCCAGGCGGTGATCAACGGCATGGACACCGGGCATCTTGATGTTCCCGACGGTCTT
TTTTGACCTGTAAGTTGTCACGAAGTTGCAGTGCAGATGGCCACCACCATCAACTTTCAGTGCGATGTCA
GTGTATCCTCTCAGACCACCATCTGCTGGATACATCATCTCTGTATTAGGCTCCCAACCCTTGGTCTTCT
TCTGCATCACGGGACCATTGGAGGGAAAGTTTACCCCTCTGACCTTGACGTTGTAGACGAGCTCGCCATC
CTCAAGGCTGGTGTCCTGCGTGACGGTGACGACTCCACCATCTTCGTATCTCGTAACTCTTTCCCAAGTA
AAACCCTCAGGAAAGGACTGTTTAAAGAAATCAGGGATGTCGGCCGGGTACTTGATAAAGGTACGGCTGC
CATACATGAACGACGTGGCAAGAATGTCAAAGGCAAATGGCAGGGGTCCTCCCTCGATGACTTTGATCCT
CATGGTTTGCACTCCCTCGTACGGTCTGCCTTCTCCTTCACCTGTGCATTTGAATTGGTGGCCGTTGACC
GAACCTTCCATGACCACCTTCATACGCATATTTTCCTTGATCAGCTCTTCGCCCTTAGACACCATGGTGG
CGTCGACTCACGACACCTGTGTTCTGGCGGCAAACCCGTTGCGAAAAAGAACGTTCACGGCGACTACTGC
ACTTATATACGGTTCTCCCCCACCCTCGGGAAAAAGGCGGAGCCAGTACACGACATCACTTTCCCAGTTT
ACCCCGCGCCACCTTCTCTAGGCACCGGTTCAATTGCCGACCCCTCCCCCCAACTTCTCGGGGACTGTGG
GCGATGTGCGCTCTGCCCACTGACGGGCACCGGAGCCCTATGACTTGCATAGCTGCGTATGGCGTTACAT
AACTTACGGTAAATGGCCCGCCTGGCTGACCGCCCAACGACCCCCGCCCATTGACGTCAATAATGACGTA
TGTTCCCATAGTAACGCCAATAGGGACTTTCCATTGACGTCAATGGGTGGAGTATTTACGGTAAACTGCC
CACTTGGCAGTACATCAAGTGTATCATATGCCAAGTACGCCCCCTATTGACGTCAATGACGGTAAATGGC
CCGCCTGGCATTATGCCCAGTACATGACCTTATGGGACTTTCCTACTTGGCAGTACATCTACGTATTAGT
CATCGCTATTACCATGAATTGAGGGCGTCACCGCTAAGGCTCCGCCCCAGCCTGGGCTCCACAACCAATG
AAGGGTAATCTCGACAAAGAGCAAGGGGTGGGGCGCGGGCGCGCAGGTGCAGCAGCACACAGGCTGGTCG
GGAGGGCGGGGCGCGACGTCTGCCGTGCGGGGTCCCGGCATCGGTTGCGCGCGCGCTCCCTCCTCTCGGA
GAGAGGGCTGTGGTAAAACCCGTCCGGAAACCACTTAAGCTTCGCCACCATGGTGAGCAAGGGCGAGGAG
CTGTTCACCGGGGTGGTGCCCATCCTGGTCGAGCTGGACGGCGACGTAAACGGCCACAAGTTCAGCGTGT
CCGGCGAGGGCGAGGGCGATGCCACCTACGGCAAGCTGACCCTGAAGTTCATCTGCACCACCGGCAAGCT
GCCCGTGCCCTGGCCCACCCTCGTGACCACCCTGACCTACGGCGTGCAGTGCTTCAGCCGCTACCCCGAC
CACATGAAGCAGCACGACTTCTTCAAGTCCGCCATGCCCGAAGGCTACGTCCAGGAGCGCACCATCTTCT
TCAAGGACGACGGCAACTACAAGACCCGCGCCGAGGTGAAGTTCGAGGGCGACACCCTGGTGAACCGCAT
CGAGCTGAAGGGCATCGACTTCAAGGAGGACGGCAACATCCTGGGGCACAAGCTGGAGTACAACTACAAC
AGCCACAACGTCTATATCATGGCCGACAAGCAGAAGAACGGCATCAAGGTGAACTTCAAGATCCGCCACA
ACATCGAGGACGGCAGCGTGCAGCTCGCCGACCACTACCAGCAGAACACCCCCATCGGCGACGGCCCCGT
GCTGCTGCCCGACAACCACTACCTGAGCACCCAGTCCGCCCTGAGCAAAGACCCCAACGAGAAGCGCGAT
CACATGGTCCTGCTGGAGTTCGTGACCGCCGCCGGGATCACTCTCGGCATGGACGAGCTGTACAAGTAGT
TCTTTGATCTTTGTTTATAATATCTTGATACAACAATTTCTTTGTTTATAATATCTTGATAATCACTTGT
CTTTGTTTATAATATCTTGATACAACTGGATCTTTGTTTATAATATCTTGATAACTAGTGAACGGGCCCA
TCGATACCGAGCGCTAGCAACTTGTTTATTGCAGCTTATAATGGTTACAAATAAAGCAATAGCATCACAA
ATTTCACAAATAAAGCATTTTTTTCACTGCATTCTAGTTGTGGTTTGTCCAAACTCATCAATGTATCTTA
TCATGTCTGCGGACCGAGCGGCCGCAGGAACCCCTAGTGATGGAGTTGGCCACTCCCTCTCTGCGCGCTC
GCTCGCTCACTGAGGCCGGGCGACCAAAGGTCGCCCGACGCCCGGGCTTTGCCCGGGCGGCCTCAGTGAG
CGAGCGAGCGCGCAGCTGCCTGCAGGGGCGCCTGATGCGGTATTTTCTCCTTACGCATCTGTGCGGTATT
TCACACCGCATA
[95 nt withheld, positions 4633-4727]
T
[46 nt withheld, positions 4729-4774]
C
[141 nt withheld, positions 4776-4916]
CCTTTGACGTTGGAGTCCACGTTCTTT
[37 nt withheld, positions 4944-4980]
ACTCTATCTCGGGCTATTCTTTTGATTTATAAGGGATTTTGCCGATTTCGGTCTATTGGTTAAAAAATGA
GCTGATTTAACAAAAATTTAACGCGAATTTTAACAAAATATTAACGTTTACAATTTTATGGTGCACTCTC
AGTACAATCTGCTCTGATGCCGCATAGTTAAGCCAGCCCCGACACCCGCCAACACCCGCTGACGCGCCCT
GACGGGCTTGTCTGCTCCCGGCATCCGCTTACAGACAAGCTGTGACCGTCTCCGGGAGCTGCATGTGTCA
GAGGTTTTCACCGTCATCACCGAAACGCGCGAGACGAAAGGGCCTCGTGATACGCCTATTTTTATAGGTT
AATGTCATGATAATAATGGTTTCTTAGACGTCAGGTGGCACTTTTCGGGGAAATGTGCGCGGAACCCCTA
TTTGTTTATTTTTCTAAATACATTCAAATATGTATCCGCTCATGAGACAATAACCCTGATAAATGCTTCA
ATAATATTGAAAAAGGAAGAGTATGAGTATTCAACATTTCCGTGTCGCCCTTATTCCCTTTTTTGCGGCA
TTTTGCCTTCCTGTTTTTGCTCACCCAGAAACGCTGGTGAAAGTAAAAGATGCTGAAGATCAGTTGGGTG
CACGAGTGGGTTACATCGAACTGGATCTCAACAGCGGTAAGATCCTTGAGAGTTTTCGCCCCGAAGAACG
TTTTCCAATGATGAGCACTTTTAAAGTTCTGCTATGTGGCGCGGTATTATCCCTTATTGACGCCGGGCAA
GAGCAACTCGGTCGCCGCATACACTATTCTCAGAATGACTTGGTTGAGTACTCACCAGTCACAGAAAAGC
ATCTTACGGATGGCATGACAGTAAGAGAATTATGCAGTGCTGCCATAACCA
